>Addgene plasmid #171587 | pET28-MKIEE-NLS-RfxCas13d-NLS-HA-6His | addgene full sequence | sequence record 337610 | Addgene NGS Result
ATGAGTGAGCTAACTTACATTAATTGCGTTGCGCTCACTGCCCGCTTTCCAGTCGGGAAACCTGTCGTGC
CAGCTGCATTAATGAATCGGCCAACGCGCGGGGAGAGGCGGTTTGCGTATTGGGCGCCAGGGTGGTTTTT
CTTTTCACCAGTGAGACGGGCAACAGCTGATTGCCCTTCACCGCCTGGCCCTGAGAGAGTTGCAGCAAGC
GGTCCACGCTGGTTTGCCCCAGCAGGCGAAAATCCTGTTTGATGGTGGTTAACGGCGGGATATAACATGA
GCTGTCTTCGGTATCGTCGTATCCCACTACCGAGATATCCGCACCAACGCGCAGCCCGGACTCGGTAATG
GCGCGCATTGCGCCCAGCGCCATCTGATCGTTGGCAACCAGCATCGCAGTGGGAACGATGCCCTCATTCA
GCATTTGCATGGTTTGTTGAAAACCGGACATGGCACTCCAGTCGCCTTCCCGTTCCGCTATCGGCTGAAT
TTGATTGCGAGTGAGATATTTATGCCAGCCAGCCAGACGCAGACGCGCCGAGACAGAACTTAATGGGCCC
GCTAACAGCGCGATTTGCTGGTGACCCAATGCGACCAGATGCTCCACGCCCAGTCGCGTACCGTCTTCAT
GGGAGAAAATAATACTGTTGATGGGTGTCTGGTCAGAGACATCAAGAAATAACGCCGGAACATTAGTGCA
GGCAGCTTCCACAGCAATGGCATCCTGGTCATCCAGCGGATAGTTAATGATCAGCCCACTGACGCGTTGC
GCGAGAAGATTGTGCACCGCCGCTTTACAGGCTTCGACGCCGCTTCGTTCTACCATCGACACCACCACGC
TGGCACCCAGTTGATCGGCGCGAGATTTAATCGCCGCGACAATTTGCGACGGCGCGTGCAGGGCCAGACT
GGAGGTGGCAACGCCAATCAGCAACGACTGTTTGCCCGCCAGTTGTTGTGCCACGCGGTTGGGAATGTAA
TTCAGCTCCGCCATCGCCGCTTCCACTTTTTCCCGCGTTTTCGCAGAAACGTGGCTGGCCTGGTTCACCA
CGCGGGAAACGGTCTGATAAGAGACACCGGCATACTCTGCGACATCGTATAACGTTACTGGTTTCACATT
CACCACCCTGAATTGACTCTCTTCCGGGCGCTATCATGCCATACCGCGAAAGGTTTTGCGCCATTCGATG
GTGTCCGGGATCTCGACGCTCTCCCTTATGCGACTCCTGCATTAGGAAGCAGCCCAGTAGTAGGTTGAGG
CCGTTGAGCACCGCCGCCGCAAGGAATGGTGCATGCAAGGAGATGGCGCCCAACAGTCCCCCGGCCACGG
GGCCTGCCACCATACCCACGCCGAAACAAGCGCTCATGAGCCCGAAGTGGCGAGCCCGATCTTCCCCATC
GGTGATGTCGGCGATATAGGCGCCAGCAACCGCACCTGTGGCGCCGGTGATGCCGGCCACGATGCGTCCG
GCGTAGAGGATCGAGATCTCGATCCCGCGAAATTAATACGACTCACTATAGGGGAATTGTGAGCGGATAA
CAATTCCCCTCTAGAAATAATTTTGTTTAACTTTAAGAAGGAGATATACATGAAAATCGAAGAAATGAGC
CCCAAGAAGAAGAGAAAGGTGGAGGCCAGCATCGAAAAAAAAAAGTCCTTCGCCAAGGGCATGGGCGTGA
AGTCCACACTCGTGTCCGGCTCCAAAGTGTACATGACAACCTTCGCCGAAGGCAGCGACGCCAGGCTGGA
AAAGATCGTGGAGGGCGACAGCATCAGGAGCGTGAATGAGGGCGAGGCCTTCAGCGCTGAAATGGCCGAT
AAAAACGCCGGCTATAAGATCGGCAACGCCAAATTCAGCCATCCTAAGGGCTACGCCGTGGTGGCTAACA
ACCCTCTGTATACAGGACCCGTCCAGCAGGATATGCTCGGCCTGAAGGAAACTCTGGAAAAGAGGTACTT
CGGCGAGAGCGCTGATGGCAATGACAATATTTGTATCCAGGTGATCCATAACATCCTGGACATTGAAAAA
ATCCTCGCCGAATACATTACCAACGCCGCCTACGCCGTCAACAATATCTCCGGCCTGGATAAGGACATTA
TTGGATTCGGCAAGTTCTCCACAGTGTATACCTACGACGAATTCAAAGACCCCGAGCACCATAGGGCCGC
TTTCAACAATAACGATAAGCTCATCAACGCCATCAAGGCCCAGTATGACGAGTTCGACAACTTCCTCGAT
AACCCCAGACTCGGCTATTTCGGCCAGGCCTTTTTCAGCAAGGAGGGCAGAAATTACATCATCAATTACG
GCAACGAATGCTATGACATTCTGGCCCTCCTGAGCGGACTGAGGCACTGGGTGGTCCATAACAACGAAGA
AGAGTCCAGGATCTCCAGGACCTGGCTCTACAACCTCGATAAGAACCTCGACAACGAATACATCTCCACC
CTCAACTACCTCTACGACAGGATCACCAATGAGCTGACCAACTCCTTCTCCAAGAACTCCGCCGCCAACG
TGAACTATATTGCCGAAACTCTGGGAATCAACCCTGCCGAATTCGCCGAACAATATTTCAGATTCAGCAT
TATGAAAGAGCAGAAAAACCTCGGATTCAATATCACCAAGCTCAGGGAAGTGATGCTGGACAGGAAGGAT
ATGTCCGAGATCAGGAAAAATCATAAGGTGTTCGACTCCATCAGGACCAAGGTCTACACCATGATGGACT
TTGTGATTTATAGGTATTACATCGAAGAGGATGCCAAGGTGGCTGCCGCCAATAAGTCCCTCCCCGATAA
TGAGAAGTCCCTGAGCGAGAAGGATATCTTTGTGATTAACCTGAGGGGCTCCTTCAACGACGACCAGAAG
GATGCCCTCTACTACGATGAAGCTAATAGAATTTGGAGAAAGCTCGAAAATATCATGCACAACATCAAGG
AATTTAGGGGAAACAAGACAAGAGAGTATAAGAAGAAGGACGCCCCTAGACTGCCCAGAATCCTGCCCGC
TGGCCGTGATGTTTCCGCCTTCAGCAAACTCATGTATGCCCTGACCATGTTCCTGGATGGCAAGGAGATC
AACGACCTCCTGACCACCCTGATTAATAAATTCGATAACATCCAGAGCTTCCTGAAGGTGATGCCTCTCA
TCGGAGTCAACGCTAAGTTCGTGGAGGAATACGCCTTTTTCAAAGACTCCGCCAAGATCGCCGATGAGCT
GAGGCTGATCAAGTCCTTCGCTAGAATGGGAGAACCTATTGCCGATGCCAGGAGGGCCATGTATATCGAC
GCCATCCGTATTTTAGGAACCAACCTGTCCTATGATGAGCTCAAGGCCCTCGCCGACACCTTTTCCCTGG
ACGAGAACGGAAACAAGCTCAAGAAAGGCAAGCACGGCATGAGAAATTTCATTATTAATAACGTGATCAG
CAATAAAAGGTTCCACTACCTGATCAGATACGGTGATCCTGCCCACCTCCATGAGATCGCCAAAAACGAG
GCCGTGGTGAAGTTCGTGCTCGGCAGGATCGCTGACATCCAGAAAAAACAGGGCCAGAACGGCAAGAACC
AGATCGACAGGTACTACGAAACTTGTATCGGAAAGGATAAGGGCAAGAGCGTGAGCGAAAAGGTGGACGC
TCTCACAAAGATCATCACCGGAATGAACTACGACCAATTCGACAAGAAAAGGAGCGTCATTGAGGACACC
GGCAGGGAAAACGCCGAGAGGGAGAAGTTTAAAAAGATCATCAGCCTGTACCTCACCGTGATCTACCACA
TCCTCAAGAATATTGTCAATATCAACGCCAGGTACGTCATCGGATTCCATTGCGTCGAGCGTGATGCTCA
ACTGTACAAGGAGAAAGGCTACGACATCAATCTCAAGAAACTGGAAGAGAAGGGATTCAGCTCCGTCACC
AAGCTCTGCGCTGGCATTGATGAAACTGCCCCCGATAAGAGAAAGGACGTGGAAAAGGAGATGGCTGAAA
GAGCCAAGGAGAGCATTGACAGCCTCGAGAGCGCCAACCCCAAGCTGTATGCCAATTACATCAAATACAG
CGACGAGAAGAAAGCCGAGGAGTTCACCAGGCAGATTAACAGGGAGAAGGCCAAAACCGCCCTGAACGCC
TACCTGAGGAACACCAAGTGGAATGTGATCATCAGGGAGGACCTCCTGAGAATTGACAACAAGACATGTA
CCCTGTTCAGAAACAAGGCCGTCCACCTGGAAGTGGCCAGGTATGTCCACGCCTATATCAACGACATTGC
CGAGGTCAATTCCTACTTCCAACTGTACCATTACATCATGCAGAGAATTATCATGAATGAGAGGTACGAG
AAAAGCAGCGGAAAGGTGTCCGAGTACTTCGACGCTGTGAATGACGAGAAGAAGTACAACGATAGGCTCC
TGAAACTGCTGTGTGTGCCTTTCGGCTACTGTATCCCCAGGTTTAAGAACCTGAGCATCGAGGCCCTGTT
CGATAGGAACGAGGCCGCCAAGTTCGACAAGGAGAAAAAGAAGGTGTCCGGCAATTCCGGATCCGGACCT
AAGAAAAAGAGGAAGGTGGCGGCCGCTTACCCATACGATGTTCCAGATTACGCTCATCACCATCACCATC
ATTAAATCCGGCTGCTAACAAAGCCCGAAAGGAAGCTGAGTTGGCTGCTGCCACCGCTGAGCAATAACTA
GCATAACCCCTTGGGGCCTCTAAACGGGTCTTGAGGGGTTTTTTGCTGAAAGGAGGAACTATATCCGGAT
TGGCGAATGGG
[124 nt withheld, positions 4772-4895]
C
[91 nt withheld, positions 4897-4987]
A
[49 nt withheld, positions 4989-5037]
CCTTTGACGTTGGAGTCCACGTTCTTT
[37 nt withheld, positions 5065-5101]
ACCCTATCTCGGTCTATTCTTTTGATTTATAAGGGATTTTGCCGATTTCGGCCTATTGGTTAAAAAATGA
GCTGATTTAACAAAAATTTAACGCGAATTTTAACAAAATATTAACGCTTACAATTTAGGTGGCACTTTTC
GGGGAAATGTGCGCGGAACCCCTATTTGTTTATTTTTCTAAATACATTCAAATATGTATCCGCTCATGAA
TTAATTCTTAGAAAAACTCATCGAGCATCAAATGAAACTGCAATTTATTCATATCAGGATTATCAATACC
ATATTTTTGAAAAAGCCGTTTCTGTAATGAAGGAGAAAACTCACCGAGGCAGTTCCATAGGATGGCAAGA
TCCTGGTATCGGTCTGCGATTCCGACTCGTCCAACATCAATACAACCTATTAATTTCCCCTCGTCAAAAA
TAAGGTTATCAAGTGAGAAATCACCATGAGTGACGACTGAATCCGGTGAGAATGGCAAAAGTTTATGCAT
TTCTTTCCAGACTTGTTCAACAGGCCAGCCATTACGCTCGTCATCAAAATCACTCGCATCAACCAAACCG
TTATTCATTCGTGATTGCGCCTGAGCGAGACGAAATACGCGATCGCTGTTAAAAGGACAATTACAAACAG
GAATCGAATGCAACCGGCGCAGGAACACTGCCAGCGCATCAACAATATTTTCACCTGAATCAGGATATTC
TTCTAATACCTGGAATGCTGTTTTCCCGGGGATCGCAGTGGTGAGTAACCATGCATCATCAGGAGTACGG
ATAAAATGCTTGATGGTCGGAAGAGGCATAAATTCCGTCAGCCAGTTTAGTCTGACCATCTCATCTGTAA
CATCATTGGCAACGCTACCTTTGCCATGTTTCAGAAACAACTCTGGCGCATCGGGCTTCCCATACAATCG
ATAGATTGTCGCACCTGATTGCCCGACATTATCGCGAGCCCATTTATACCCATATAAATCAGCATCCATG
TTGGAATTTAATCGCGGCCTAGAGCAAGACGTTTCCCGTTGAATATGGCTCATAACACCCCTTGTATTAC
TGTTTATGTAAGCAGACAGTTTTATTGTTCATGACCAAAATCCCTTAACGTGAGTTTTCGTTCCACTGAG
CGTCAGACCCCGTAGAAAAGATCAAAGGATCTTCTTGAGATCCTTTTTTTCTGCGCGTAATCTGCTGCTT
GCAAACAAAAAAACCACCGCTACCAGCGGTGGTTTGTTTGCCGGATCAAGAGCTACCAACTCTTTTTCCG
AAGGTAACTGGCTTCAGCAGAGCGCAGATACCAAATACTGTCCTTCTAGTGTAGCCGTAGTTAGGCCACC
ACTTCAAGAACTCTGTAGCACCGCCTACATACCTCGCTCTGCTAATCCTGTTACCAGTGGCTGCTGCCAG
TGGCGATAAGTCGTGTCTTACCGGGTTGGACTCAAGACGATAGTTACCGGATAAGGCGCAGCGGTCGGGC
TGAACGGGGGGTTCGTGCACACAGCCCAGCTTGGAGCGAACGACCTACACCGAACTGAGATACCTACAGC
GTGAGCTATGAGAAAGCGCCACGCTTCCCGAAGGGAGAAAGGCGGACAGGTATCCGGTAAGCGGCAGGGT
CGGAACAGGAGAGCGCACGAGGGAGCTTCCAGGGGGAAACGCCTGGTATCTTTATAGTCCTGTCGGGTTT
CGCCACCTCTGACTTGAGCGTCGATTTTTGTGATGCTCGTCAGGGGGGCGGAGCCTATGGAAAAACGCCA
GCAACGCGGCCTTTTTACGGTTCCTGGCCTTTTGCTGGCCTTTTGCTCACATGTTCTTTCCTGCGTTATC
CCCTGATTCTGTGGATAACCGTATTACCGCCTTTGAGTGAGCTGATACCGCTCGCCGCAGCCGAACGACC
GAGCGCAGCGAGTCAGTGAGCGAGGAAGCGGAAGAGCGCCTGATGCGGTATTTTCTCCTTACGCATCTGT
GCGGTATTTCACACCGCAATGGTGCACTCTCAGTACAATCTGCTCTGATGCCGCATAGTTAAGCCAGTAT
ACACTCCGCTATCGCTACGTGACTGGGTCATGGCTGCGCCCCGACACCCGCCAACACCCGCTGACGCGCC
CTGACGGGCTTGTCTGCTCCCGGCATCCGCTTACAGACAAGCTGTGACCGTCTCCGGGAGCTGCATGTGT
CAGAGGTTTTCACCGTCATCACCGAAACGCGCGAGGCAGCTGCGGTAAAGCTCATCAGCGTGGTCGTGAA
GCGATTCACAGATGTCTGCCTGTTCATCCGCGTCCAGCTCGTTGAGTTTCTCCAGAAGCGTTAATGTCTG
GCTTCTGATAAAGCGGGCCATGTTAAGGGCGGTTTTTTCCTGTTTGGTCACTGATGCCTCCGTGTAAGGG
GGATTTCTGTTCATGGGGGTAATGATACCGATGAAACGAGAGAGGATGCTCACGATACGGGTTACTGATG
ATGAACATGCCCGGTTACTGGAACGTTGTGAGGGTAAACAACTGGCGGTATGGATGCGGCGGGACCAGAG
AAAAATCACTCAGGGTCAATGCCAGCGCTTCGTTAATACAGATGTAGGTGTTCCACAGGGTAGCCAGCAG
CATCCTGCGATGCAGATCCGGAACATAATGGTGCAGGGCGCTGACTTCCGCGTTTCCAGACTTTACGAAA
CACGGAAACCGAAGACCATTCATGTTGTTGCTCAGGTCGCAGACGTTTTGCAGCAGCAGTCGCTTCACGT
TCGCTCGCGTATCGGTGATTCATTCTGCTAACCAGTAAGGCAACCCCGCCAGCCTAGCCGGGTCCTCAAC
GACAGGAGCACGATCATGCGCACCCGTGGGGCCGCCATGCCGGCGATAATGGCCTGCTTCTCGCCGAAAC
GTTTGGTGGCGGGACCAGTGACGAAGGCTTGAGCGAGGGCGTGCAAGATTCCGAATACCGCAAGCGACAG
GCCGATCATCGTCGCGCTCCAGCGAAAGCGGTCCTCGCCGAAAATGACCCAGAGCGCTGCCGGCACCTGT
CCTACGAGTTGCATGATAAAGAAGACAGTCATAAGTGCGGCGACGATAGTCATGCCCCGCGCCCACCGGA
AGGAGCTGACTGGGTTGAAGGCTCTCAAGGGCATCGGTCGAGATCCCGGTGCCTA
Features (pLannotate 1.2.2; 20 found; start..end, strand, type, name):
      1..22      -  protein_bind   CAP binding site: CAP binding activates transcription in the presence of cAMP. E. coli catabolite activator protein
     35..1117    -  CDS            lacI: lac repressor; lacI; The lac repressor binds to the lac operator to inhibit transcription in E. coli. This inhibition can be relieved by adding lactose or isopropyl-β-D-thiogalactopyranoside (IPTG).
   1118..1195    -  promoter       lacI promoter: lacI
   1203..1482    -  CDS            TcR (fragment): tetracycline efflux protein; tet; confers resistance to tetracycline
   1504..1522    +  promoter       T7 promoter: promoter for bacteriophage T7 RNA polymerase
   1523..1547    +  protein_bind   lac operator: The lac repressor binds to the lac operator to inhibit transcription in E. coli. This inhibition can be relieved by adding lactose or isopropyl-β-D-thiogalactopyranoside (IPTG). lac repressor encoded by lacI
   1562..1584    +  RBS            RBS: efficient ribosome binding site from bacteriophage T7 gene 10 (Olins and Rangwala, 1989)
   1641..4538    +  CDS            RfxCas13d: RNA-targeting Type VI CRISPR protein from Ruminococcus flavefaciens strain XPD3002 (Konermann et al., 2018)
   4578..4604    +  CDS            3xHA (fragment): three tandem HA epitope tags
   4605..4621    +  CDS            7xHis (fragment): 6xHis affinity tag
   4631..4680    +  CDS            SET1 (fragment): solubility-enhancement tag derived from T7 phage gene 10B
   4688..4735    +  terminator     T7 terminator: transcription terminator for bacteriophage T7 RNA polymerase
   4772..5200    +  rep_origin     f1 ori (sequence partly withheld): f1 bacteriophage origin of replication; arrow indicates direction of (+) strand synthesis
   5253..5310    +  promoter       AmpR promoter (fragment): bla
   5319..6134    -  CDS            KanR: aminoglycoside phosphotransferase; aph(3')-Ia; confers resistance to kanamycin in bacteria or G418 (Geneticin®) in eukaryotes
   6256..6844    +  rep_origin     ori: high-copy-number ColE1/pMB1/pBR322/pUC origin of replication
   7030..7169    -  misc_feature   bom: basis of mobility region from pBR322
   7271..7462    -  CDS            rop: Rop protein, which maintains plasmids at low copy number; rop
   7479..7859    +  CDS            YPB1_ECOLX: Protein predicted: Swiss-Prot protein existence level 4. From Escherichia coli.
   7931..8222    -  CDS            TcR (fragment): tetracycline efflux protein; tet; confers resistance to tetracycline
