[The description below was written by a language model from this plasmid's Addgene catalogue record and pLannotate feature annotations shown in this document.]
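Description:
pET28-MKIEE-NLS-RfxCas13d-NLS-HA-6His is an 8.2 kb bacterial expression plasmid built on the pET28 backbone for producing recombinant RfxCas13d, the RNA-targeting type VI CRISPR effector from Ruminococcus flavefaciens XPD3002. It is maintained in E. coli through a ColE1/pMB1-type origin and selected with kanamycin via the aph(3')-Ia gene. The catalogue lists it as high copy, although the annotation also shows the rop gene and bom region typical of pBR322-derived pET vectors, which generally moderate copy number. An f1 origin is also present, and short tetracycline-resistance fragments and a partial AmpR promoter appear to be non-functional backbone remnants.

Expression follows the standard pET arrangement. A T7 promoter with an adjacent lac operator and the T7 gene 10 ribosome binding site drives the open reading frame, which ends at a T7 terminator. The plasmid-borne lacI gene supplies repressor, so transcription is held off until IPTG is added in a host that provides T7 RNA polymerase. According to the catalogue fields, the encoded protein begins with a short MKIEE N-terminal leader, followed by RfxCas13d flanked on both sides by nuclear localization signals, and ends with an HA epitope and a 6xHis tag. The NLS elements and the leader are not annotated separately in the feature table, while the HA and His tags are detected as partial matches to larger tag entries. The His tag allows metal-affinity purification, the HA tag allows immunodetection, and the NLS sequences direct the purified protein to the nucleus once it is delivered into eukaryotic cells. The associated work concerns Cas13 knockdown in human cells with chemically modified guide RNAs, which suggests the purified nuclease is used together with such guides.
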