Addgene plasmid #171587: pET28-MKIEE-NLS-RfxCas13d-NLS-HA-6His
Purpose: Bacterial expression of NLS-RfxCas13d-NLS 6His
Depositing lab: Neville Sanjana. Depositing organization: New York Genome Center. Publication: Chemically modified guide RNAs enhance CRISPR-Cas13 knockdown in human cells. Mendez-Mancilla A, Wessels HH, Legut M, Kadina A, Mabuchi M, Walker J, Robb GB, Holden K, Sanjana NE. Cell Chem Biol. 2022 Feb 17;29(2):321-327.e4. doi: 10.1016/j.chembiol.2021.07.011. Epub 2021 Aug 2. PubMed 34343484.
Backbone
  Vector backbone: pET28
  Vector type: Bacterial Expression
Growth in bacteria
  Bacterial resistance: Kanamycin, 50 μg/mL
  Growth temperature: 37°C
  Growth strain: DH5alpha
  Copy number: High Copy
Gene/Insert
  Gene/Insert name: MKIEE-NLS-RfxCas13d-NLS-HA-6His
  Species: Ruminococcus flavefaciens XPD3002
  Tag / fusion protein: MKIEE (N terminal on insert); HA-6HIS (C terminal on insert)
  Cloning method: Gibson Cloning
  Sequencing primers: 5′ n/a
Terms and licenses: Academic/Nonprofit Terms; Industry Terms: Not Available to Industry
Depositor comments: Please visit https://doi.org/10.1101/2021.05.12.443920 for bioRxiv preprint.
How to cite: pET28-MKIEE-NLS-RfxCas13d-NLS-HA-6His was a gift from Neville Sanjana (Addgene plasmid # 171587 ; http://n2t.net/addgene:171587 ; RRID:Addgene_171587)
